>Addgene plasmid #147022 | pT7-EGFP-C1-HsDCP1b_N | addgene full sequence | sequence record 355296 | Addgene NGS Result
TAGTTATTAATAGTAATCAATTACGGGGTCATTAGTTCATAGCCCATATATGGAGTTCCGCGTTACATAA
CTTACGGTAAATGGCCCGCCTGGCTGACCGCCCAACGACCCCCGCCCATTGACGTCAATAATGACGTATG
TTCCCATAGTAACGCCAATAGGGACTTTCCATTGACGTCAATGGGTGGAGTATTTACGGTAAACTGCCCA
CTTGGCAGTACATCAAGTGTATCATATGCCAAGTACGCCCCCTATTGACGTCAATGACGGTAAATGGCCC
GCCTGGCATTATGCCCAGTACATGACCTTATGGGACTTTCCTACTTGGCAGTACATCTACGTATTAGTCA
TCGCTATTACCATGGTGATGCGGTTTTGGCAGTACATCAATGGGCGTGGATAGCGGTTTGACTCACGGGG
ATTTCCAAGTCTCCACCCCATTGACGTCAATGGGAGTTTGTTTTGGCACCAAAATCAACGGGACTTTCCA
AAATGTCGTAACAACTCCGCCCCATTGACGCAAATGGGCGGTAGGCGTGTACGGTGGGAGGTCTATATAA
GCAGAGCTCTCTGGCTAACTAGAGAACCCACTGCTTACTGGCTTATCGAAATTAATACGACTCACTATAG
GGAGACCCAAGCTCTAGCGCTACCGGTCGCCACCATGGTGAGCAAGGGCGAGGAGCTGTTCACCGGGGTG
GTGCCCATCCTGGTCGAGCTGGACGGCGACGTAAACGGCCACAAGTTCAGCGTGTCCGGCGAGGGCGAGG
GCGATGCCACCTACGGCAAGCTGACCCTGAAGTTCATCTGCACCACCGGCAAGCTGCCCGTGCCCTGGCC
CACCCTCGTGACCACCCTGACCTACGGCGTGCAGTGCTTCAGCCGCTACCCCGACCACATGAAGCAGCAC
GACTTCTTCAAGTCCGCCATGCCCGAAGGCTACGTCCAGGAGCGCACCATCTTCTTCAAGGACGACGGCA
ACTACAAGACCCGCGCCGAGGTGAAGTTCGAGGGCGACACCCTGGTGAACCGCATCGAGCTGAAGGGCAT
CGACTTCAAGGAGGACGGCAACATCCTGGGGCACAAGCTGGAGTACAACTACAACAGCCACAACGTCTAT
ATCATGGCCGACAAGCAGAAGAACGGCATCAAGGTGAACTTCAAGATCCGCCACAACATCGAGGACGGCA
GCGTGCAGCTCGCCGACCACTACCAGCAGAACACCCCCATCGGCGACGGCCCCGTGCTGCTGCCCGACAA
CCACTACCTGAGCACCCAGTCCGCCCTGAGCAAAGACCCCAACGAGAAGCGCGATCACATGGTCCTGCTG
GAGTTCGTGACCGCCGCCGGGATCACTCTCGGCATGGACGAGCTGTACAAGTCCGGACTCAGATCTCGAG
CTATGGCAGCCGTGGCGGCAGGCGGCCTGGTGGGAAAGGGGCGCGACATCAGCCTAGCGGCCCTGCAGCG
CCACGACCCCTATATCAACCGCATCGTGGACGTGGCCAGCCAGGTGGCTCTGTACACCTTCGGCCATCGG
GCCAACGAGTGGGAGAAAACTGATGTGGAAGGAACCTTATTTGTTTATACAAGGTCTGCTTCTCCAAAGC
ATGGATTCACCATTATGAATAGGCTGAGCATGGAAAATAGGACAGAACCTATTACTAAAGACTTGGATTT
CCAACTCCAGGACCCTTTCCTTCTCTACAGAAATGCCAGATTGTCCATCTATGGAATTTGGTTTTATGAT
AAGGAAGAATGCCAAAGAATTGCAGAGCTTATGAAAAACCTAACTCAGTATGAACAGTTGAAAGCCCATC
AGGGAACTGGAGCAGGAATTTCCCCAGTGATCCTCAATTCAGGAGAGGGCAAAGAAGTAGACATTTTACG
AATGCTCATCAAGGCCAAAGACGAATACACAAAGTGTAAAACCTGTTCTGAGCCAAAAAAGATAACCAGT
TCCTCTGCCATCTATGACAATCCAAATCTCATCAAACCAATTCCAGTGAAACCCAGTGAAAACCAGCAAC
AGCGTATACCTCAGCCCAACCAGACCTTAGACCCTGAACCCCAACACTTATCCTTGACAGCTCTGTTTGG
GAAGCAGGACAAAGCTACATGTCAGGAAACTGTGGAGCCTCCGCAGACTCTCCACCAGCAGCAGCAGCAG
CAGCAGCAGCAGCAGCAAGAGAAGCTTCCAATTAGGCAGGGGGTTGTACGCTCCCTGTCCTATGAGGAAC
CCAGAAGACACTCACCCCCCATTGAGAAGCAGCTCTGTCCAGCCATTCAGAAACTCATGGTCAGGAGCGC
AGACCTCCACCCATTGTCAGAGCTGCCTGAAAACCGGCCTTGTGAAAATGGCAGTACCCATTCTGCGGGA
GAATTTTTTACAGGACCTGTCCAGCCAGGGTCTCCTCACAACATTGGAACTTCTCGTGGTGTACAAAATG
CTTCCAGAACTCAGAACCTGTTCGAGAAACTTCAGAGTACCCCAGGGGCAGCAAACAAGTGTGACCCTAG
TACACCAGCACCTGCCAGCTCAGCTGCCCTGAACCGCAGCAGAGCTCCCACTTCTGTCACCCCTGTGGCT
CCAGGAAAGGGTCTGGCTCAGCCACCACAGGCCTATTTCAATGGCTCCCTTCCACCTCAGACAGTAGGAC
ATCAGGCTCATGGAAGAGAACAGTCCACACTCCCAAGACAAACACTCCCCATCTCTGGTAGTCAGACTGG
CAGCTCTGGAGTGATCTCCCCTCAAGAGTTACTGAAGAAGCTTCAGATTGTACAGCAGGAGCAGCAGCTG
CATGCCTCTAACCGGCCAGCCTTGGCCGCTAAGTTTCCTGTGCTCGCTCAGAGCTCTGGAACAGGGAAAC
CCTTGGAATCCTGGATCAACAAGACACCCAACACAGAACAGCAGACTCCTCTTTTCCAGGTCATCTCACC
TCAGCGCATCCCTGCTACAGCAGCTCCGTCTCTGCTTATGTCCCCCATGGTGTTCGCACAACCCACCTCC
GTCCCGCCAAAGGAAAGGGAGAGCGGCCTCTTGCCTGTGGGAGGCCAGGAGCCACCTGCTGCTGCCACCA
GCCTCCTCCTGCCCATACAGAGCCCGGAGCCCTCCGTGATCACCAGCAGCCCACTCACCAAGCTCCAGCT
CCAGGAGGCACTGCTGTACCTCATTCAGAATGATGACAACTTCTTAAATATAATCTATGAAGCCTATCTC
TTCAGCATGACTCAAGCAGCCATGAAAAAGACTATGTGAGAATTCTGCAGTCGACGGTACCGCGGGCCCG
GGATCCACCGGATCTAGATAACTGATCATAATCAGCCATACCACATTTGTAGAGGTTTTACTTGCTTTAA
AAAACCTCCCACACCTCCCCCTGAACCTGAAACATAAAATGAATGCAATTGTTGTTGTTAACTTGTTTAT
TGCAGCTTATAATGGTTACAAATAAAGCAATAGCATCACAAATTTCACAAATAAAGCATTTTTTTCACTG
CATTCTAGTTGTGGTTTGTCCAAACTCATCAATGTATCTTAACGCGTAAATTGTAAGCGTTAATATTTTG
TTAAAATTCGCGTTAAATTTTTGTTAAATCAGCTCATTTTTTAACCAATAGGCCGAAATCGGCAAAATCC
CTTATAAATCAAAAGAATAGACCGAGATAGGGT
[37 nt withheld, positions 3674-3710]
AAAGAACGTGGACTCCAACGTCAAAGG
[49 nt withheld, positions 3738-3786]
T
[91 nt withheld, positions 3788-3878]
G
[124 nt withheld, positions 3880-4003]
CAGGTGGCACTTTTCGGGGAAATGTGCGCGGAACCCCTATTTGTTTATTTTTCTAAATACATTCAAATAT
GTATCCGCTCATGAGACAATAACCCTGATAAATGCTTCAATAATATTGAAAAAGGAAGAGTCCTGAGGCG
GAAAGAACCAGCTGTGGAATGTGTGTCAGTTAGGGTGTGGAAAGTCCCCAGGCTCCCCAGCAGGCAGAAG
TATGCAAAGCATGCATCTCAATTAGTCAGCAACCAGGTGTGGAAAGTCCCCAGGCTCCCCAGCAGGCAGA
AGTATGCAAAGCATGCATCTCAATTAGTCAGCAACCATAGTCCCGCCCCTAACTCCGCCCATCCCGCCCC
TAACTCCGCCCAGTTCCGCCCATTCTCCGCCCCATGGCTGACTAATTTTTTTTATTTATGCAGAGGCCGA
GGCCGCCTCGGCCTCTGAGCTATTCCAGAAGTAGTGAGGAGGCTTTTTTGGAGGCCTAGGCTTTTGCAAA
GATCGATCAAGAGACAGGATGAGGATCGTTTCGCATGATTGAACAAGATGGATTGCACGCAGGTTCTCCG
GCCGCTTGGGTGGAGAGGCTATTCGGCTATGACTGGGCACAACAGACAATCGGCTGCTCTGATGCCGCCG
TGTTCCGGCTGTCAGCGCAGGGGCGCCCGGTTCTTTTTGTCAAGACCGACCTGTCCGGTGCCCTGAATGA
ACTGCAAGACGAGGCAGCGCGGCTATCGTGGCTGGCCACGACGGGCGTTCCTTGCGCAGCTGTGCTCGAC
GTTGTCACTGAAGCGGGAAGGGACTGGCTGCTATTGGGCGAAGTGCCGGGGCAGGATCTCCTGTCATCTC
ACCTTGCTCCTGCCGAGAAAGTATCCATCATGGCTGATGCAATGCGGCGGCTGCATACGCTTGATCCGGC
TACCTGCCCATTCGACCACCAAGCGAAACATCGCATCGAGCGAGCACGTACTCGGATGGAAGCCGGTCTT
GTCGATCAGGATGATCTGGACGAAGAGCATCAGGGGCTCGCGCCAGCCGAACTGTTCGCCAGGCTCAAGG
CGAGCATGCCCGACGGCGAGGATCTCGTCGTGACCCATGGCGATGCCTGCTTGCCGAATATCATGGTGGA
AAATGGCCGCTTTTCTGGATTCATCGACTGTGGCCGGCTGGGTGTGGCGGACCGCTATCAGGACATAGCG
TTGGCTACCCGTGATATTGCTGAAGAGCTTGGCGGCGAATGGGCTGACCGCTTCCTCGTGCTTTACGGTA
TCGCCGCTCCCGATTCGCAGCGCATCGCCTTCTATCGCCTTCTTGACGAGTTCTTCTGAGCGGGACTCTG
GGGTTCGAAATGACCGACCAAGCGACGCCCAACCTGCCATCACGAGATTTCGATTCCACCGCCGCCTTCT
ATGAAAGGTTGGGCTTCGGAATCGTTTTCCGGGACGCCGGCTGGATGATCCTCCAGCGCGGGGATCTCAT
GCTGGAGTTCTTCGCCCACCCTAGGGGGAGGCTAACTGAAACACGGAAGGAGACAATACCGGAAGGAACC
CGCGCTATGACGGCAATAAAAAGACAGAATAAAACGCACGGTGTTGGGTCGTTTGTTCATAAACGCGGGG
TTCGGTCCCAGGGCTGGCACTCTGTCGATACCCCACCGAGACCCCATTGGGGCCAATACGCCCGCGTTTC
TTCCTTTTCCCCACCCCACCCCCCAAGTTCGGGTGAAGGCCCAGGGCTCGCAGCCAACGTCGGGGCGGCA
GGCCCTGCCATAGCCTCAGGTTACTCATATATACTTTAGATTGATTTAAAACTTCATTTTTAATTTAAAA
GGATCTAGGTGAAGATCCTTTTTGATAATCTCATGACCAAAATCCCTTAACGTGAGTTTTCGTTCCACTG
AGCGTCAGACCCCGTAGAAAAGATCAAAGGATCTTCTTGAGATCCTTTTTTTCTGCGCGTAATCTGCTGC
TTGCAAACAAAAAAACCACCGCTACCAGCGGTGGTTTGTTTGCCGGATCAAGAGCTACCAACTCTTTTTC
CGAAGGTAACTGGCTTCAGCAGAGCGCAGATACCAAATACTGTTCTTCTAGTGTAGCCGTAGTTAGGCCA
CCACTTCAAGAACTCTGTAGCACCGCCTACATACCTCGCTCTGCTAATCCTGTTACCAGTGGCTGCTGCC
AGTGGCGATAAGTCGTGTCTTACCGGGTTGGACTCAAGACGATAGTTACCGGATAAGGCGCAGCGGTCGG
GCTGAACGGGGGGTTCGTGCACACAGCCCAGCTTGGAGCGAACGACCTACACCGAACTGAGATACCTACA
GCGTGAGCTATGAGAAAGCGCCACGCTTCCCGAAGGGAGAAAGGCGGACAGGTATCCGGTAAGCGGCAGG
GTCGGAACAGGAGAGCGCACGAGGGAGCTTCCAGGGGGAAACGCCTGGTATCTTTATAGTCCTGTCGGGT
TTCGCCACCTCTGACTTGAGCGTCGATTTTTGTGATGCTCGTCAGGGGGGCGGAGCCTATGGAAAAACGC
CAGCAACGCGGCCTTTTTACGGTTCCTGGCCTTTTGCTGGCCTTTTGCTCACATGTTCTTTCCTGCGTTA
TCCCCTGATTCTGTGGATAACCGTATTACCGCCATGCAT
Features (pLannotate 1.2.2; 18 found; start..end, strand, type, name):
     61..364     +  enhancer       CMV enhancer: human cytomegalovirus immediate early enhancer
    365..568     +  promoter       CMV promoter: human cytomegalovirus (CMV) immediate early promoter
    564..597     +  LTR            5' LTR (truncated) (fragment): truncated 5' long terminal repeat (LTR) from HIV-1
    613..631     +  promoter       T7 promoter: promoter for bacteriophage T7 RNA polymerase
    665..1381    +  CDS            EGFP: EGFP is a basic (constitutively fluorescent) green fluorescent protein published in 1996, derived from Aequorea victoria. It is reported to be a rapidly-maturing weak dimer with moderate acid sensitivity.
   1382..1402    +  misc_feature   MCS (fragment): multiple cloning site
   1403..3256    +  CDS            DCP1B: DCP1B_HUMAN - Experimental evidence at protein level: Swiss-Prot protein existence level 1. May play a role in the degradation of mRNAs, both in normal mRNA turnover and in nonsense-mediated mRNA decay. May remove the 7- methyl guanine cap structure from mRNA molecules, yielding a 5'- phosphorylated mRNA fragment and 7m-GDP (By similarity). From Homo sapiens (Human).
   3260..3296    +  misc_feature   MCS (fragment): multiple cloning site
   3313..3397    +  CDS            large T antigen (fragment): large T antigen from SV40 (simian virus 40)
   3420..3541    +  polyA_signal   SV40 poly(A) signal: SV40 polyadenylation signal
   3575..4003    -  rep_origin     f1 ori (sequence partly withheld): f1 bacteriophage origin of replication; arrow indicates direction of (+) strand synthesis
   4030..4134    +  promoter       AmpR promoter: bla
   4136..4493    +  promoter       SV40 promoter: SV40 enhancer and early promoter
   4528..5322    +  CDS            NeoR/KanR: aminoglycoside phosphotransferase from Tn5; aph(3')-II (or nptII); confers resistance to neomycin, kanamycin, and G418 (Geneticin®)
   5343..5495    +  CDS            ble (fragment): BLE_KLEPN - Experimental evidence at protein level: Swiss-Prot protein existence level 1. Binding protein with a strong affinity to the bleomycin family of antibiotics. Binds to CL990; an antimitotic-antibiotic compound. From Klebsiella pneumoniae.
   5554..5601    +  polyA_signal   HSV TK poly(A) signal: herpes simplex virus thymidine kinase polyadenylation signal (Cole and Stacy, 1985)
   5692..5708    -  polyA_signal   bGH poly(A) signal (fragment): bovine growth hormone polyadenylation signal
   5930..6518    +  rep_origin     ori: high-copy-number ColE1/pMB1/pBR322/pUC origin of replication
