[The description below was written by a language model from this plasmid's Addgene catalogue record and pLannotate feature annotations shown in this document.]
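Description:
pT7-EGFP-C1-HsDCP1b_N is a mammalian expression plasmid of about 6.6 kb that produces human DCP1B, a subunit of the mRNA decapping machinery, as a fusion with an N-terminal EGFP tag. The catalogue lists the backbone as unknown, but the name and the annotated layout are consistent with an EGFP-C1-style vector into which a T7 promoter has been added. It replicates in E. coli from a high-copy ColE1/pUC-type origin and also carries an f1 origin. Selection relies on a single Tn5 NeoR/KanR gene placed behind tandem bacterial (AmpR/bla) and SV40 early promoters and followed by an HSV TK polyadenylation signal, so the same cassette gives kanamycin resistance in bacteria and G418 resistance in mammalian cells.

The expression unit is driven by the CMV immediate-early enhancer and promoter, with a T7 promoter just upstream of the coding region that would also allow transcription by T7 RNA polymerase. EGFP is followed by a short multiple-cloning-site linker and then the DCP1B coding sequence, with an SV40 poly(A) signal terminating the transcript. The record notes that the insert derives from a human reference mRNA and carries an inserted glutamine at position 555. Several small annotated fragments (HIV-1 LTR, SV40 large T antigen, ble, bGH poly(A)) are probably incidental sequence matches or backbone remnants rather than functional elements.

The stated purpose is simply mammalian expression of HsDCP1b. The fluorescent tag would suit localisation or pull-down of the protein in studies of mRNA turnover, although the record does not specify particular applications.
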