Addgene plasmid #147022: pT7-EGFP-C1-HsDCP1b_N
Purpose: Mammalian Expression of HsDCP1b
Depositing lab: Elisa Izaurralde. Depositing organization: Max Planck Institute for Developmental Biology.
Backbone
  Vector backbone: Unknown
  Vector type: Mammalian Expression
Growth in bacteria
  Bacterial resistance: Kanamycin, 50 μg/mL
  Growth temperature: 37°C
  Growth strain: DH5alpha
  Copy number: High Copy
Gene/Insert
  Gene/Insert name: HsDCP1b
  Species: H. sapiens (human)
  Mutation: inserted Q555
  Entrez Gene: DCP1B (a.k.a. DCP1)
  Cloning method: Unknown
Terms and licenses: Academic/Nonprofit Terms; Industry Terms: Not Available to Industry
Depositor comments: Sequence extracted from NCBI: NM_152640.3 Plasmids from this collection were made available to the research community and donated after the lab closed. Please note that the sequence provided by the depositing laboratory may be theoretical/predicted or based on Sanger sequencing results. There may be discrepancies between sequencing results obtained by Addgene and the depositor sequence. If an Addgene verified sequence is not available, please contact before placing your order to request that our lab fully sequence the plasmid.
How to cite: pT7-EGFP-C1-HsDCP1b_N was a gift from Elisa Izaurralde (Addgene plasmid # 147022 ; http://n2t.net/addgene:147022 ; RRID:Addgene_147022)
